>Addgene plasmid #30505 | pp2.1-PT5-lacI-gusA-specR-pp2.2-IMBB | depositor full sequence | sequence record 39770 | pp2.1-PT5-lacI-gusA-specR-pp2.2-IMBB sequence 8853 bps
CTAGATGTTATTTCTTCAAAATTATGGATTAATTTAAATTGTTGAGCCGACATTTTATTACCCTCTTATC
AAACCGTACCTTTCACATAACGAATGAATGAATACCGTACATGGAGTGCGGCCAACCCACAGCGAACATC
ATATTTCGCATCCATCACCGTACGGTTTTCCGTTTTAAGCTCTGCCCATGATCTATCATGGAAATAACGG
CTAATGATCACCTGCATCCACTCAAGTGTCGTTTCACTGTCTGTACCATTAATAATATCCAGTACTAAAC
GTTGTACGGCACGAGCTTCATTATCGTTAATCTGACACGACACTTTGTGACGTATAGCTTGTTGTACTCC
TTGAGCATCACAAAGGTAATAAGCAATAAGTTTAGCTCGATCTTTCTTCTTTACACGTACCTTGGCTTTC
TTCATTGCAATAGCAATCGGGCTATCGGAATACTGTCCACCACGACAAGAACGTTGCCACGCTCCACATT
GGCGTAACCAATCTGGCAAATCATACTTGCTCCAATCCACCGTCTGCATAATGTGCACTGCTGTATTCAT
CTCATCACCTAATTTGTTTCAAGTTAAATTTTATAAGCGTTATTGTTTTATGGTTCTGCCTGCTCCTCTA
CCGATCTAAAACGACAAGTTTCGAGATAATCCAGTACTCGAACTGCACCGCGTTTACCGTGTCGGTTTTT
CACTACAATCAGCTCTGTGATTCCCATCGGTTTGGTTGAGTCTTCTGGATCGGTTAGGGGGTTAACAAGG
ATGATCTGGTCTGCATCTTGCTCGATTTGTCCAGATTCTTTGATATCTGATGCTTTAGGACGTTTGCCCT
TCTCTGCCTCACGGTTGAGCTGTACCAGTGCAATGACAGGACATTCAAACTCTTTCGCCATGGATTTTAA
TTCACGGCTGATGGAACTGACTTCCTGAAAGCGATCTTTCTTGCTCGGGTCTCTGAGCAGTTGTAAATAA
TCCACGATGATGCAGCCCAATTCCTTGTAACGGCGTTTGGCTCGACGTGCATAGGAACGGACCTCACTCA
AGCTTACTAGAACTATAGCTAGTCGAGAAATCATAAAAAATTTATTTGCTTTGTGAGCGGATAACAATTA
TAATAGATTCAATTGTGAGCGGATAACAATTTCACACAGAATTAATTCATTAAAGAGGAGAAATTAACCA
TGGGCAGCAGCCATCACCATCATCACCACAGCCAGGATCCGGCCCTGAGGGCCGTGAAACCAGTAACGTT
ATACGATGTCGCAGAGTATGCCGGTGTCTCTTATCAGACCGTTTCCCGCGTGGTGAACCAGGCCAGCCAC
GTTTCTGCGAAAACGCGGGAAAAAGTGGAAGCGGCGATGGCGGAGCTGAATTACATTCCCAACCGCGTGG
CACAACAACTGGCGGGCAAACAGTCGTTGCTGATTGGCGTTGCCACCTCCAGTCTGGCCCTGCACGCGCC
GTCGCAAATTGTCGCGGCGATTAAATCTCGCGCCGATCAACTGGGTGCCAGCGTGGTGGTGTCGATGGTA
GAACGAAGCGGCGTCGAAGCCTGTAAAGCGGCGGTGCACAATCTTCTCGCGCAACGCGTCAGTGGGCTGA
TCATTAACTATCCGCTGGATGACCAGGATGCCATTGCTGTGGAAGCTGCCTGCACTAATGTTCCGGCGTT
ATTTCTTGATGTCTCTGACCAGACACCCATCAACAGTATTATTTTCTCCCATGAAGACGGTACGCGACTG
GGCGTGGAGCATCTGGTCGCATTGGGTCACCAGCAAATCGCGCTGTTAGCGGGCCCATTAAGTTCTGTCT
CGGCGCGTCTGCGTCTGGCTGGCTGGCATAAATATCTCACTCGCAATCAAATTCAGCCGATAGCGGAACG
GGAAGGCGACTGGAGTGCCATGTCCGGTTTTCAACAAACCATGCAAATGCTGAATGAGGGCATCGTTCCC
ACTGCGATGCTGGTTGCCAACGATCAGATGGCGCTGGGCGCAATGCGCGCCATTACCGAGTCCGGGCTGC
GCGTTGGTGCGGATATCTCGGTAGTGGGATACGACGATACCGAAGACAGCTCATGTTATATCCCGCCGTT
AACCACCATCAAACAGGATTTTCGCCTGCTGGGGCAAACCAGCGTGGACCGCTTGCTGCAACTCTCTCAG
GGCCAGGCGGTGAAGGGCAATCAGCTGTTGCCCGTCTCACTGGTGAAAAGAAAAACCACCCTGGCGCCCA
ATACGCAAACCGCCTCTCCCCGCGCGTTGGCCGATTCATTAATGCAGCTGGCACGACAGGTTTCCCGACT
GGAAAGCGGGCAGGGCCTATGCGGCCGGTAGAAAGGAGAAGCTTACTAGAGCATGCGGAGACCATGGGCA
GCAGCCATCACCATCATCACCACAGCCAGGATCCGGCCCTGAGGGCCTTACGTCCTGTAGAAACCCCAAC
CCGTGAAATCAAAAAACTCGACGGCCTGTGGGCATTCAGTCTGGATCGCGAAAACTGTGGAATTGATCAG
CGTTGGTGGGAAAGCGCGTTACAAGAAAGCCGGGCAATTGCTGTGCCAGGCAGTTTTAACGATCAGTTCG
CCGATGCAGATATTCGTAATTATGCGGGCAACGTCTGGTATCAGCGCGAAGTCTTTATACCGAAAGGTTG
GGCAGGCCAGCGTATCGTGCTGCGTTTCGATGCGGTCACTCATTACGGCAAAGTGTGGGTCAATAATCAG
GAAGTGATGGAGCATCAGGGCGGCTATACGCCATTTGAAGCCGATGTCACGCCGTATGTTATTGCCGGGA
AAAGTGTACGTATCACCGTTTGTGTGAACAACGAACTGAACTGGCAGACTATCCCGCCGGGAATGGTGAT
TACCGACGAAAACGGCAAGAAAAAGCAGTCTTACTTCCATGATTTCTTTAACTATGCCGGAATCCATCGC
AGCGTAATGCTCTACACCACGCCGAACACCTGGGTGGACGATATCACCGTGGTGACGCATGTCGCGCAAG
ACTGTAACCACGCGTCTGTTGACTGGCAGGTGGTGGCCAATGGTGATGTCAGCGTTGAACTGCGTGATGC
GGATCAACAGGTGGTTGCAACTGGACAAGGCACTAGCGGGACTTTGCAAGTGGTGAATCCGCACCTCTGG
CAACCGGGTGAAGGTTATCTCTATGAACTGTGCGTCACAGCCAAAAGCCAGACAGAGTGTGATATCTACC
CGCTTCGCGTCGGCATCCGGTCAGTGGCAGTGAAGGGCGAACAGTTCCTGATTAACCACAAACCGTTCTA
CTTTACTGGCTTTGGTCGTCATGAAGATGCGGACTTGCGTGGCAAAGGATTCGATAACGTGCTGATGGTG
CACGACCACGCATTAATGGACTGGATTGGGGCCAACTCCTACCGTACCTCGCATTACCCTTACGCTGAAG
AGATGCTCGACTGGGCAGATGAACATGGCATCGTGGTGATTGATGAAACTGCTGCTGTCGGCTTTAACCT
CTCTTTAGGCATTGGTTTCGAAGCGGGCAACAAGCCGAAAGAACTGTACAGCGAAGAGGCAGTCAACGGG
GAAACTCAGCAAGCGCACTTACAGGCGATTAAAGAGCTGATAGCGCGTGACAAAAACCACCCAAGCGTGG
TGATGTGGAGTATTGCCAACGAACCGGATACCCGTCCGCAAGGTGCACGGGAATATTTCGCGCCACTGGC
GGAAGCAACGCGTAAACTCGACCCGACGCGTCCGATCACCTGCGTCAATGTAATGTTCTGCGACGCTCAC
ACCGATACCATCAGCGATCTCTTTGATGTGCTGTGCCTGAACCGTTATTACGGATGGTATGTCCAAAGCG
GCGATTTGGAAACGGCAGAGAAGGTACTGGAAAAAGAACTTCTGGCCTGGCAGGAGAAACTGCATCAGCC
GATTATCATCACCGAATACGGCGTGGATACGTTAGCCGGGCTGCACTCAATGTACACCGACATGTGGAGT
GAAGAGTATCAGTGTGCATGGCTGGATATGTATCACCGCGTCTTTGATCGCGTCAGCGCCGTCGTCGGTG
AACAGGTATGGAATTTCGCCGATTTTGCGACCTCGCAAGGCATATTGCGCGTTGGCGGTAACAAGAAAGG
GATCTTCACTCGCGACCGCAAACCGAAGTCGGCGGCTTTTCTGCTGCAAAAACGCTGGACTGGCATGAAC
TTCGGTGAAAAACCGCAGCAGGGAGGCAAACAAGGCCTATGCGGCCGGTAGAAAGGAGAAGCTTACTAGC
TATTTGTTTATTTTTCTAAATACATTCAAATATGTATCCGCTCATGAGACAATAACCCTGATAAATGCTT
CAATAATATTGAAAAAGGAAGAGTATGAGGGAAGCGGTGATCGCCGAAGTATCGACTCAACTATCAGAGG
TAGTTGGCGTCATCGAGCGCCATCTCGAACCGACGTTGCTGGCCGTACATTTGTACGGCTCCGCAGTGGA
TGGCGGCCTGAAGCCACACAGTGATATTGATTTGCTGGTTACGGTGACCGTAAGGCTTGATGAAACAACG
CGGCGAGCTTTGATCAACGACCTTTTGGAAACTTCGGCTTCCCCTGGAGAGAGCGAGATTCTCCGCGCTG
TAGAAGTCACCATTGTTGTGCACGACGACATCATTCCGTGGCGTTATCCAGCTAAGCGCGAACTGCAATT
TGGAGAATGGCAGCGCAATGACATTCTTGCAGGTATCTTCGAGCCAGCCACGATCGACATTGATCTGGCT
ATCTTGCTGACAAAAGCAAGAGAACATAGCGTTGCCTTGGTAGGTCCAGCGGCGGAGGAACTCTTTGATC
CGGTTCCTGAACAGGATCTATTTGAGGCGCTAAATGAAACCTTAACGCTATGGAACTCGCCGCCCGACTG
GGCTGGCGATGAGCGAAATGTAGTGCTTACGTTGTCCCGCATTTGGTACAGCGCAGTAACCGGCAAAATC
GCGCCGAAGGATGTCGCTGCCGACTGGGCAATGGAGCGCCTGCCGGCCCAGTATCAGCCCGTCATACTTG
AAGCTAGACAGGCTTATCTTGGACAAGAAGAAGATCGCTTGGCCTCGCGCGCAGATCAGTTGGAAGAATT
TGTCCACTACGTGAAAGGCGAGATCACCAAGGTAGTCGGCAAATAATGTCTAACAATTCGTTCAAGCCGA
GGGGCCGCAAGATCCGGCCACGATGACCCGGTCGTCGGTTCAGGGCAGGGTCGTTAAATAGCCGCTTATG
TCTATTGCTGGTTTACCGGTTTATTGACTACCGGAAGCAGTGTGACCGTGTGCTTCTCAAATGCCTGAGG
TTTCAGCAAAAAACCCCTCAAGACCCGTTTAGAGGCCCCAAGGGGTTATGCTAGTTATTGCTCAGCGGTG
GCAGCAGCCTAGGTTAATTAAGCTGCGCTAGTAGACGAGTCCATGTGCTGGCGTTCAAATTTCGCAGCAG
CGGTTTCTTTACCAGACTCGACAAGCTTACTAGAGTGTTCATATTGACCTCGCTTAGTGTGGTTAATACG
CCGCTTCTTGTTACTGCAAGAGGCGGTTTTTTTATGGGTGTACACATGACTGCACCTGTTGATTCAGTTC
AGATAGTGCTTTGTGCATCTCATGGATGACTCTGGCCATATCCAGTGCTTCGCCTTGGGTAATTCGCCCA
TCGGCCATCATTTCTTTAAACAGTGCTGATATATCGCCCTTCTTGATGCCTATGCATAGGAAGGTATCCA
TCAGACTGGTATCTCGCTGGCTCTCGGGTATGTCTGGCAGGTCAATTGCCACCTTTCCGAGTCGTGCACA
CATTTCCTGCAATATCCGATAGTCCCCTGTAATCTCCATCAGCTTGACTGCCTCGAGCAATGTAATGTGA
TGGGTATGTGTGTTTGGGTTGACCTTGCTATTGAGCACCGCAGGGCTTTTGATGCCTAAACGTGATGCAA
GTGCAGATGCACCACCCAGAAAGTCGTGAACGGTGTGATAGGCAGCATCTAATATGTTCATGGCGGGTTC
CTTTGAACGTGTTTATTAGATGGGTGCTGACATAAGATTGGATTTATGGTTAGGACGTAATTCAATCCAA
ATATCTTCGTAATCATCTGGAAATAAATCTTTGCGAGTGCATAGACCTTTATCTTCAGCAATTACAGCTA
AGCGGATTTTGCGATCTCTGGGAATTGCTTTCCATCCACTTACGGATGCAGCGGTGATACCTAAAAATCT
AGCAACAGCAGTTACACCACCTAAAAGCTCAATAAATTGATCATCAGTCATGTTGATCTCCTAATTTTAT
TGCCTCAATTATTAGGTATTCCTTATATTTTATCAATAGGAATACCTTATTTATTTTATGTTAGGATTTC
CTAATAGACTAGGTAAGATCATGAAAACATTAGCTGAACGACTTAAATATGCGATGGAAATTTTGCCACC
TAAGAAAATCAAGGGTGTCGAACTTGCTCGTGTAGTTGGAGTTAAACCACCATCTGTCAGCGATTGGCTT
TCAGGTAAGCTTACTAGTAGCGGCCGCTGCAGACATGTGAGCAAAAGGCCAGCAAAAGGCCAGGAACCGT
AAAAAGGCCGCGTTGCTGGCGTTTTTCCATAGGCTCCGCCCCCCTGACGAGCATCACAAAAATCGACGCT
CAAGTCAGAGGTGGCGAAACCCGACAGGACTATAAAGATACCAGGCGTTTCCCCCTGGAAGCTCCCTCGT
GCGCTCTCCTGTTCCGACCCTGCCGCTTACCGGATACCTGTCCGCCTTTCTCCCTTCGGGAAGCGTGGCG
CTTTCTCATAGCTCACGCTGTAGGTATCTCAGTTCGGTGTAGGTCGTTCGCTCCAAGCTGGGCTGTGTGC
ACGAACCCCCCGTTCAGCCCGACCGCTGCGCCTTATCCGGTAACTATCGTCTTGAGTCCAACCCGGTAAG
ACACGACTTATCGCCACTGGCAGCAGCCACTGGTAACAGGATTAGCAGAGCGAGGTATGTAGGCGGTGCT
ACAGAGTTCTTGAAGTGGTGGCCTAACTACGGCTACACTAGAAGAACAGTATTTGGTATCTGCGCTCTGC
TGAAGCCAGTTACCTTCGGAAAAAGAGTTGGTAGCTCTTGATCCGGCAAACAAACCACCGCTGGTAGCGG
TGGTTTTTTTGTTTGCAAGCAGCAGATTACGCGCAGAAAAAAAGGATCTCAAGAAGATCCTTTGATCTTT
TCTACGGGGTCTGACGCTCAGTGGAACGAAAACTCACGTTAAGGGATTTTGGTCATGAGATTATCAAAAA
GGATCTTCACCTAGATCCTTTTAAATTAAAAATGAAGTTTTAAATCAATCTAAAGTATATATGAGTAAAC
TTGGTCTGACAGTTACCAATGCTTAATCAGTGAGGCACCTATCTCAGCGATCTGTCTATTTCGTTCATCC
ATAGTTGCCTGACTCCCCGTCGTGTAGATAACTACGATACGGGAGGGCTTACCATCTGGCCCCAGTGCTG
CAATGATACCGCGAGACCCACGCTCACCGGCTCCAGATTTATCAGCAATAAACCAGCCAGCCGGAAGGGC
CGAGCGCAGAAGTGGTCCTGCAACTTTATCCGCCTCCATCCAGTCTATTAATTGTTGCCGGGAAGCTAGA
GTAAGTAGTTCGCCAGTTAATAGTTTGCGCAACGTTGTTGCCATTGCTACAGGCATCGTGGTGTCACGCT
CGTCGTTTGGTATGGCTTCATTCAGCTCCGGTTCCCAACGATCAAGGCGAGTTACATGATCCCCCATGTT
GTGCAAAAAAGCGGTTAGCTCCTTCGGTCCTCCGATCGTTGTCAGAAGTAAGTTGGCCGCAGTGTTATCA
CTCATGGTTATGGCAGCACTGCATAATTCTCTTACTGTCATGCCATCCGTAAGATGCTTTTCTGTGACTG
GTGAGTACTCAACCAAGTCATTCTGAGAATAGTGTATGCGGCGACCGAGTTGCTCTTGCCCGGCGTCAAT
ACGGGATAATACCGCGCCACATAGCAGAACTTTAAAAGTGCTCATCATTGGAAAACGTTCTTCGGGGCGA
AAACTCTCAAGGATCTTACCGCTGTTGAGATCCAGTTCGATGTAACCCACTCGTGCACCCAACTGATCTT
CAGCATCTTTTACTTTCACCAGCGTTTCTGGGTGAGCAAAAACAGGAAGGCAAAATGCCGCAAAAAAGGG
AATAAGGGCGACACGGAAATGTTGAATACTCATACTCTTCCTTTTTCAATATTATTGAAGCATTTATCAG
GGTTATTGTCTCATGAGCGGATACATATTTGAATGTATTTAGAAAAATAAACAAATAGGGGTTCCGCGCA
CATTTCCCCGAAAAGTGCCACCTGACGTCTAAGAAACCATTATTATCATGACATTAACCTATAAAAATAG
GCGTATCACGAGGCCCTTTCGTCTCGCGCGTTTCGGTGATGACGGTGAAAACCTCTGACACATGCAGCTC
CCGGAGACGGTCACAGCTTGTCTGTAAGCGGATGCCGGGAGCAGACAAGCCCGTCAGGGCGCGTCAGCGG
GTGTTGGCGGGTGTCGGGGCTGGCTTAACTATGCGGCATCAGAGCAGATTGTACTGAGAGTGCACCATAA
AATTGTAAACGTTAATATTTTGTTAAAATTCGCGTTAAATTTTTGTTAAATCAGCTCATTTTTTAACCAA
TAGGCCGAAATCGGCAAAATCCCTTATAAATCAAAAGAATAGCCCGAGATAGGGT
[37 nt withheld, positions 8736-8772]
AAAGAACGTGGACTCCAACGTCAAAGG
[38 nt withheld, positions 8800-8837]
GAATTCGCGGCCGCTT
Features (pLannotate 1.2.2; 18 found; start..end, strand, type, name):
    686..835     -  CDS            GP1D_CHLPS (fragment): Protein inferred from homology: Swiss-Prot protein existence level 3. From Chlamydophila psittaci (Chlamydia psittaci).
   1081..1125    +  promoter       T5 promoter: bacteriophage T5 promoter for E. coli RNA polymerase, with embedded lac operator
   1133..1149    +  protein_bind   lac operator: The lac repressor binds to the lac operator to inhibit transcription in E. coli. This inhibition can be relieved by adding lactose or isopropyl-β-D-thiogalactopyranoside (IPTG). lac repressor encoded by lacI
   1244..2323    +  CDS            lacI: lac repressor; lacI; The lac repressor binds to the lac operator to inhibit transcription in E. coli. This inhibition can be relieved by adding lactose or isopropyl-β-D-thiogalactopyranoside (IPTG).
   2428..4233    +  CDS            GUS: β-glucuronidase; uidA (or gusA) from E. coli
   4273..4364    +  promoter       AmpR promoter: bla
   4365..5156    +  CDS            SmR: aminoglycoside adenylyltransferase (Murphy, 1985); aadA; confers resistance to spectinomycin and streptomycin
   5327..5374    -  terminator     T7 terminator: transcription terminator for bacteriophage T7 RNA polymerase
   5382..5399    -  CDS            SET1 (fragment): solubility-enhancement tag derived from T7 phage gene 10B
   5429..5470    -  CDS            S-Tag (fragment): affinity and epitope tag derived from pancreatic ribonuclease A
   6522..6542    +  misc_feature   BioBrick suffix: universal suffix for all parts
   6604..7192    -  rep_origin     ori: high-copy-number ColE1/pMB1/pBR322/pUC origin of replication
   7363..8223    -  CDS            AmpR: β-lactamase; bla; confers resistance to ampicillin, carbenicillin, and related antibiotics
   8224..8328    -  promoter       AmpR promoter: bla
   8423..8458    +  CDS            rop (fragment): Rop protein, which maintains plasmids at low copy number; rop
   8560..8609    +  misc_feature   bom (fragment): basis of mobility region from pBR322
   8610..8837    -  rep_origin     M13 ori (fragment) (sequence partly withheld): M13 bacteriophage origin of replication; arrow indicates direction of (+) strand synthesis
   8838..4       +  misc_feature   BioBrick prefix (across the origin): BioBrick prefix for parts that start with "ATG"
