[The description below was written by a language model from this plasmid's Addgene catalogue record and pLannotate feature annotations shown in this document.]
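Description:
pp2.1-PT5-lacI-gusA-specR-pp2.2-IMBB is an 8,853 bp bacterial expression plasmid from a vector set built for engineering genes and genomes in Acinetobacter baylyi ADP1. The catalogue lists pBAV1k as the backbone, but the annotated sequence instead shows a high-copy ColE1/pUC-type origin with an ampicillin resistance gene (bla) under its own promoter, plus fragments of rop, bom and an M13 origin. This fits the high copy number and ampicillin selection recorded for E. coli, and the discrepancy with the named backbone is not explained in the record. BioBrick prefix and suffix sequences flank the payload, consistent with the retained EcoRI/XbaI and SpeI/PstI cloning sites.

The payload begins with a bacteriophage T5 promoter carrying lac operator sequences, followed in the same orientation by lacI and then E. coli gusA (β-glucuronidase), which the catalogue describes as N-terminally His-tagged. No separate promoter is annotated between these genes, so the arrangement suggests a self-repressing, IPTG-inducible unit in which the repressor and the GUS reporter are expressed together. Downstream, a second bla promoter drives aadA, conferring spectinomycin and streptomycin resistance.

The "pp2.1" and "pp2.2" elements in the name are not annotated or defined. They appear to correspond to the largely unannotated regions on either side of the cassette, where only minor fragment matches are found (a Chlamydial protein homology hit, S-Tag, a T7 terminator). Given the publication's focus, these may be homology arms for chromosomal integration in ADP1, but the record does not state this. The depositor advises propagating the plasmid in a LacI-producing host.
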