Addgene plasmid #30505: pp2.1-PT5-lacI-gusA-specR-pp2.2-IMBB
Depositing lab: Ichiro Matsumura. Depositing organization: Emory University. Publication: Expression vectors for the engineering of genes and genomes in Acinetobacter baylyi ADP1. Murin CD, Segal K, Bryksin A, Matsumura I. Appl Environ Microbiol. 2011 Oct 21. 10.1128/AEM.05597-11 PubMed 22020504.
Backbone
  Vector backbone: pBAV1k
  Backbone size w/o insert (bp): 2792
  Vector type: Bacterial Expression
Growth in bacteria
  Bacterial resistance: Ampicillin, 100 μg/mL
  Growth temperature: 37°C
  Growth strain: DH5alpha
  Growth instructions: Any strain that has LacI repressor.
  Copy number: High Copy
Gene/Insert
  Gene/Insert name: beta-glucuronidase (alt names: gusA; pIM1463)
  Species: Escherichia coli
  Insert size (bp): 1796
  Entrez Gene: gusA (a.k.a. ECO111_2086)
  Tag / fusion protein: His (N terminal on insert)
  Cloning method: Restriction Enzyme; 5′ cloning site EcoRI, XbaI (not destroyed); 3′ cloning site SpeI, PstI (not destroyed)
  Sequencing primers: 5′ gacgaactccaattcactgttccttgc; 3′ ggagagcgttcaccgacaaacaacag
Resource information
  A portion of this plasmid was derived from a plasmid made by: This lab.
Terms and licenses: Academic/Nonprofit Terms; Industry Terms: Not Available to Industry
Depositor comments: In our experience, plasmid yields are highest when cells are harvest at late log stage. Note that this plasmid also confers resistance to Spectinomycin, but Addgene provides it in an Amp stab.
How to cite: pp2.1-PT5-lacI-gusA-specR-pp2.2-IMBB was a gift from Ichiro Matsumura (Addgene plasmid # 30505 ; http://n2t.net/addgene:30505 ; RRID:Addgene_30505)
