>Addgene plasmid #30505 | pp2.1-PT5-lacI-gusA-specR-pp2.2-IMBB | addgene partial sequence | sequence record 39705 | lacI-F 5'-GCTTGCTGCAACTCTCTCAG-3'
GGTGAAAAGAAAAACCACCCTGGCGCCCAATACGCAAACCGCCTCTCCCCGCGCGTTGGCCGATTCATTA
ATGCAGCTGGCACGACAGGTTTCCCGACTGGAAAGCGGGCAGGGCCTATGCGGCCGGTAGAAAGGAGAAG
CTTACTAGAGCATGCGGAGACCATGGGCAGCAGCCATCACCATCATCACCACAGCCAGGATCCGGCCCTG
AGGGCCTTACGTCCTGTAGAAACCCCAACCCGTGAAATCAAAAAACTCGACGGCCTGTGGGCATTCAGTC
TGGATCGCGAAAACTGTGGAATTGATCAGCGTTGGTGGGAAAGCGCGTTACAAGAAAGCCGGGCAATTGC
TGTGCCAGGCAGTTTTAACGATCAGTTCGCCGATGCAGATATTCGTAATTATGCGGGCAACGTCTGGTAT
CAGCGCGAAGTCTTTATACCGAAAGGTTGGGCAGGCCAGCGTATCGTGCTGCGTTTCGATGCGGTCACTC
ATTACGGCAAAGTGTGGGTCAATAATCAGGAAGTGATGGAGCATCAGGGCGGCTATACGCCATTTGAAGC
CGATGTCACGCCGTATGTTATTGCCGGGAAAAGTGTACGTATCACCGTTTGTGTGAACAACGAACTGAAC
TGGCAGACTATCCCGCCGGGAATGGTGATTACCGACGAAAACGGCAAGAAAAAGCAGTCTTACTTCCATG
ATTTCTTTAACTATGCCGGGATCCATCGCA
